Addgene plasmid #113000: pGEX6P-1 gnu 9A
Purpose: For protein expression and purification of full-length Drosophila gnu 9A
Depositing lab: Terry Orr-Weaver. Depositing organization: Whitehead Institute for Biomedical Research. Publication: Control of PNG kinase, a key regulator of mRNA translation, is coupled to meiosis completion at egg activation. Hara M, Petrova B, Orr-Weaver TL. Elife. 2017 May 30;6. doi: 10.7554/eLife.22219. PubMed 28555567.
Backbone
  Vector backbone: pGEX6P-1
  Vector type: Bacterial Expression
Growth in bacteria
  Bacterial resistance: Ampicillin, 100 μg/mL
  Growth temperature: 37°C
  Growth strain: DH5alpha
  Copy number: High Copy
Gene/Insert
  Gene/Insert name: full length gnu
  Species: D. melanogaster (fly)
  Mutation: 9 CycB/CDK1 sites mutated to A
  Entrez Gene: gnu (a.k.a. Dmel_CG5272, CG5272, Dmel\CG5272, GNU, Gnu)
  Cloning method: Restriction Enzyme; 5′ cloning site Unknown (unknown if destroyed); 3′ cloning site Unknown (unknown if destroyed)
Terms and licenses: Academic/Nonprofit Terms; Industry Terms: Not Available to Industry
How to cite: pGEX6P-1 gnu 9A was a gift from Terry Orr-Weaver (Addgene plasmid # 113000 ; http://n2t.net/addgene:113000 ; RRID:Addgene_113000)
