[The description below was written by a language model from this plasmid's Addgene catalogue record and pLannotate feature annotations shown in this document.]
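Description:
pGEX6P-1 gnu 9A is a bacterial expression plasmid built on the pGEX6P-1 backbone for producing and purifying a mutant form of the Drosophila melanogaster protein GNU (giant nuclei, CG5272) in E. coli. It replicates from a high-copy ColE1/pMB1-type origin and is selected with ampicillin through the β-lactamase gene (AmpR) driven by its own promoter. The sequenced record is 5,689 nt and also shows typical pGEX backbone remnants: fragments of the bom and rop regions and a lac promoter/lacZα segment downstream of lacI.

Expression is driven by the tac promoter, a strong trp/lac hybrid, followed by a lac operator. The plasmid carries its own lacI gene, so transcription is held off by lac repressor until it is relieved with IPTG. Immediately downstream is the Schistosoma japonicum glutathione S-transferase coding sequence, which provides an N-terminal GST tag for affinity capture on glutathione resin. The gnu insert itself was not annotated by the automated feature caller, but the unannotated interval between the end of GST and the backbone fragments that follow is where it would be expected to sit. The cloning sites used are recorded as unknown. pGEX-6P vectors normally encode a PreScission protease site between GST and the insert, though this too is not annotated here.

The insert is full-length gnu in which nine Cyclin B/CDK1 phosphorylation sites have been changed to alanine, giving a non-phosphorylatable "9A" variant. The record states its purpose as expression and purification of this protein. The associated study concerns regulation of the PNG kinase at egg activation.
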