Features (pLannotate 1.2.2; 16 found; start..end, strand, type, name):
      1..589     +  rep_origin     ori: high-copy-number ColE1/pMB1/pBR322/pUC origin of replication
    775..826     -  misc_feature   bom (fragment): basis of mobility region from pBR322
    833..910     +  promoter       lacI promoter: lacI
    911..1993    +  CDS            lacI: lac repressor; lacI; The lac repressor binds to the lac operator to inhibit transcription in E. coli. This inhibition can be relieved by adding lactose or isopropyl-β-D-thiogalactopyranoside (IPTG).
   2006..2027    +  protein_bind   CAP binding site: CAP binding activates transcription in the presence of cAMP. E. coli catabolite activator protein
   2042..2072    +  promoter       lac promoter: promoter for the E. coli lac operon
   2080..2096    +  protein_bind   lac operator: The lac repressor binds to the lac operator to inhibit transcription in E. coli. This inhibition can be relieved by adding lactose or isopropyl-β-D-thiogalactopyranoside (IPTG). lac repressor encoded by lacI
   2116..2289    +  CDS            lacZα: LacZα fragment of β-galactosidase; lacZ fragment
   2553..2669    -  CDS            yciV (fragment): RNAAM_ECOLI - Also known as trpH From Escherichia coli (strain K12).
   2745..2773    +  promoter       tac promoter: strong E. coli promoter; hybrid between the trp and lac UV5 promoters
   2781..2797    +  protein_bind   lac operator: The lac repressor binds to the lac operator to inhibit transcription in E. coli. This inhibition can be relieved by adding lactose or isopropyl-β-D-thiogalactopyranoside (IPTG). lac repressor encoded by lacI
   2820..3473    +  CDS            GST26_SCHJA: Experimental evidence at protein level: Swiss-Prot protein existence level 1. GST isoenzymes appear to play a central role in the parasite detoxification system. Other functions are also suspected including a role in increasing the solubility of haematin in the parasite gut. From Schistosoma japonicum (Blood fluke).
   4268..4307    +  CDS            rop (fragment): Rop protein, which maintains plasmids at low copy number; rop
   4409..4449    +  misc_feature   bom (fragment): basis of mobility region from pBR322
   4554..4658    +  promoter       AmpR promoter: bla
   4659..5519    +  CDS            AmpR: β-lactamase; bla; confers resistance to ampicillin, carbenicillin, and related antibiotics
>Addgene plasmid #113000 | pGEX6P-1 gnu 9A | addgene full sequence | sequence record 217734 | Addgene NGS Result
TTGAGATCCTTTTTTTCTGCGCGTAATCTGCTGCTTGCAAACAAAAAAACCACCGCTACCAGCGGTGGTT
TGTTTGCCGGATCAAGAGCTACCAACTCTTTTTCCGAAGGTAACTGGCTTCAGCAGAGCGCAGATACCAA
ATACTGTCCTTCTAGTGTAGCCGTAGTTAGGCCACCACTTCAAGAACTCTGTAGCACCGCCTACATACCT
CGCTCTGCTAATCCTGTTACCAGTGGCTGCTGCCAGTGGCGATAAGTCGTGTCTTACCGGGTTGGACTCA
AGACGATAGTTACCGGATAAGGCGCAGCGGTCGGGCTGAACGGGGGGTTCGTGCACACAGCCCAGCTTGG
AGCGAACGACCTACACCGAACTGAGATACCTACAGCGTGAGCTATGAGAAAGCGCCACGCTTCCCGAAGG
GAGAAAGGCGGACAGGTATCCGGTAAGCGGCAGGGTCGGAACAGGAGAGCGCACGAGGGAGCTTCCAGGG
GGAAACGCCTGGTATCTTTATAGTCCTGTCGGGTTTCGCCACCTCTGACTTGAGCGTCGATTTTTGTGAT
GCTCGTCAGGGGGGCGGAGCCTATGGAAAAACGCCAGCAACGCGGCCTTTTTACGGTTCCTGGCCTTTTG
CTGGCCTTTTGCTCACATGTTCTTTCCTGCGTTATCCCCTGATTCTGTGGATAACCGTATTACCGCCTTT
GAGTGAGCTGATACCGCTCGCCGCAGCCGAACGACCGAGCGCAGCGAGTCAGTGAGCGAGGAAGCGGAAG
AGCGCCTGATGCGGTATTTTCTCCTTACGCATCTGTGCGGTATTTCACACCGCATAAATTCCGACACCAT
CGAATGGCGCAAAACCTTTCGCGGTATGGCATGATAGCGCCCGGAAGAGAGTCAATTCAGGGTGGTGAAT
GTGAAACCAGTAACGTTATACGATGTCGCAGAGTATGCCGGTGTCTCTTATCAGACCGTTTCCCGCGTGG
TGAACCAGGCCAGCCACGTTTCTGCGAAAACGCGGGAAAAAGTGGAAGCGGCGATGGCGGAGCTGAATTA
CATTCCCAACCGCGTGGCACAACAACTGGCGGGCAAACAGTCGTTGCTGATTGGCGTTGCCACCTCCAGT
CTGGCCCTGCACGCGCCGTCGCAAATTGTCGCGGCGATTAAATCTCGCGCCGATCAACTGGGTGCCAGCG
TGGTGGTGTCGATGGTAGAACGAAGCGGCGTCGAAGCCTGTAAAGCGGCGGTGCACAATCTTCTCGCGCA
ACGCGTCAGTGGGCTGATCATTAACTATCCGCTGGATGACCAGGATGCCATTGCTGTGGAAGCTGCCTGC
ACTAATGTTCCGGCGTTATTTCTTGATGTCTCTGACCAGACACCCATCAACAGTATTATTTTCTCCCATG
AAGACGGTACGCGACTGGGCGTGGAGCATCTGGTCGCATTGGGTCACCAGCAAATCGCGCTGTTAGCGGG
CCCATTAAGTTCTGTCTCGGCGCGTCTGCGTCTGGCTGGCTGGCATAAATATCTCACTCGCAATCAAATT
CAGCCGATAGCGGAACGGGAAGGCGACTGGAGTGCCATGTCCGGTTTTCAACAAACCATGCAAATGCTGA
ATGAGGGCATCGTTCCCACTGCGATGCTGGTTGCCAACGATCAGATGGCGCTGGGCGCAATGCGCGCCAT
TACCGAGTCCGGGCTGCGCGTTGGTGCGGATATCTCGGTAGTGGGATACGACGATACCGAAGACAGCTCA
TGTTATATCCCGCCGTTAACCACCATCAAACAGGATTTTCGCCTGCTGGGGCAAACCAGCGTGGACCGCT
TGCTGCAACTCTCTCAGGGCCAGGCGGTGAAGGGCAATCAGCTGTTGCCCGTCTCACTGGTGAAAAGAAA
AACCACGCTAGCGCCCAATACGCAAACCGCCTCTCCCCGCGCGTTGGCCGATTCATTAATGCAGCTGGCA
CGACAGGTTTCCCGACTGGAAAGCGGGCAGTGAGCGCAACGCAATTAATGTAAGTTAGCTCACTCATTAG
GCACCCCAGGCTTTACACTTTATGCTTCCGGCTCGTATGTTGTGTGGAATTGTGAGCGGATAACAATTTC
ACACAGGAAACAGCTATGACCATGATTACGGATTCACTGGCCGTCGTTTTACAACGTCGTGACTGGGAAA
ACCCTGGCGTTACCCAACTTAATCGCCTTGCAGCACATCCCCCTTTCGCCAGCTGGCGTAATAGCGAAGA
GGCCCGCACCGATCGCCCTTCCCAACAGTTGCGCAGCCTGAATGGCGAATGGCGCTTTGCCTGGTTTCCG
GCACCAGAAGCGGTGCCGGAAAGCTGGCTGGAGTGCGATCTTCCTGAGGCCGATACTGTCGTCGTCCCCT
CAAACTGGCAGATGCACGGTTACGATGCGCCCATCTACACCAACGTGACCTATCCCATTACGGTCAATCC
GCCGTTTGTTCCCACGGAGAATCCGACGGGTTGTTACTCGCTCACATTTAATGTTGATGAAAGCTGGCTA
CAGGAAGGCCAGACGCGAATTATTTTTGATGGCGTTGGAATTAGCTTATCGACTGCACGGTGCACCAATG
CTTCTGGCGTCAGGCAGCCATCGGAAGCTGTGGTATGGCTGTGCAGGTCGTAAATCACTGCATAATTCGT
GTCGCTCAAGGCGCACTCCCGTTCTGGATAATGTTTTTTGCGCCGACATCATAACGGTTCTGGCAAATAT
TCTGAAATGAGCTGTTGACAATTAATCATCGGCTCGTATAATGTGTGGAATTGTGAGCGGATAACAATTT
CACACAGGAAACAGTATTCATGTCCCCTATACTAGGTTATTGGAAAATTAAGGGCCTTGTGCAACCCACT
CGACTTCTTTTGGAATATCTTGAAGAAAAATATGAAGAGCATTTGTATGAGCGCGATGAAGGTGATAAAT
GGCGAAACAAAAAGTTTGAATTGGGTTTGGAGTTTCCCAATCTTCCTTATTATATTGATGGTGATGTTAA
ATTAACACAGTCTATGGCCATCATACGTTATATAGCTGACAAGCACAACATGTTGGGTGGTTGTCCAAAA
GAGCGTGCAGAGATTTCAATGCTTGAAGGAGCGGTTTTGGATATTAGATACGGTGTTTCGAGAATTGCAT
ATAGTAAAGACTTTGAAACTCTCAAAGTTGATTTTCTTAGCAAGCTACCTGAAATGCTGAAAATGTTCGA
AGATCGTTTATGTCATAAAACATATTTAAATGGTGATCATGTAACCCATCCTGACTTCATGTTGTATGAC
GCTCTTGATGTTGTTTTATACATGGACCCAATGTGCCTGGATGCGTTCCCAAAATTAGTTTGTTTTAAAA
AACGTATTGAAGCTATCCCACAAATTGATAAGTACTTGAAATCCAGCAAGTATATAGCATGGCCTTTGCA
GGGCTGGCAAGCCACGTTTGGTGGTGGCGACCATCCTCCAAAATCGGATCTGGAAGTTCTGTTCCAGGGG
CCCCTGGGATCCATGGAGCGCTACAATCGCGTCTATAGAGATCCCGCAGCCCCACTGGCCCCACTCGCTC
CCCTCTCCACCGAAGCTTTTACATTCGAAGATGTCGCGCCCACTGGAGGCGTTGGCAGGAAGGGTACCGC
GAGATACGGACTCTTTGGAATGCCGAAGAACAATAATCTTACGGTTCCTAACAGTCGACCGGCATTGTCC
GGGTTAAAACGACTATCGGAATCCACTTTGCCCCGTCGATTTTCACAGAAATTTATGCGCACGCGTTCCG
TATTTGCGCCCACAAGTCAAAGTACCCTTATAAATGGGGAGACCAGGCTACTGGGAGAATCTGGAGATTC
GAAACTACTGAGAACTAAGAGAGAAGACAGACCAAAGCCGGATATCCGACTGCAGCAGGAAACGCGGCTG
AGGCAGGAGGAATCCAAGTTGAAAAGTGCGCGAAAGATTAAAGTGGAGGACCCAAGAGCTCCCGCTCCCA
GTATCCATCATTCACGCTATAAGCCCTGCGCCCCGGTGGAGCACCCCACTTTGGCTCCTCGGGTCAAATC
CCTGCTCGATCGCACCGGAAACGCGCATCTCACAGAGCTGTTCACGCGCCAGGAGATCGACATCGAGGTG
CTCATCCAAATGACCCTGGAGGACTTGGCGGCACTGGGCGTTCGCGGCGCCCGGGAGATCCGATTGGCCA
TGAATATTATCCAACTGGCCAAGCAATTCTTCTGACTCGAGCGGCCGCATCGTGACTGACTGACGATCTG
CCTCGCGCGTTTCGGTGATGACGGTGAAAACCTCTGACACATGCAGCTCCCGGAGACGGTCACAGCTTGT
CTGTAAGCGGATGCCGGGAGCAGACAAGCCCGTCAGGGCGCGTCAGCGGGTGTTGGCGGGTGTCGGGGCG
CAGCCATGACCCAGTCACGTAGCGATAGCGGAGTGTATAATTCTTGAAGACGAAAGGGCCTCGTGATACG
CCTATTTTTATAGGTTAATGTCATGATAATAATGGTTTCTTAGACGTCAGGTGGCACTTTTCGGGGAAAT
GTGCGCGGAACCCCTATTTGTTTATTTTTCTAAATACATTCAAATATGTATCCGCTCATGAGACAATAAC
CCTGATAAATGCTTCAATAATATTGAAAAAGGAAGAGTATGAGTATTCAACATTTCCGTGTCGCCCTTAT
TCCCTTTTTTGCGGCATTTTGCCTTCCTGTTTTTGCTCACCCAGAAACGCTGGTGAAAGTAAAAGATGCT
GAAGATCAGTTGGGTGCACGAGTGGGTTACATCGAACTGGATCTCAACAGCGGTAAGATCCTTGAGAGTT
TTCGCCCCGAAGAACGTTTTCCAATGATGAGCACTTTTAAAGTTCTGCTATGTGGCGCGGTATTATCCCG
TGTTGACGCCGGGCAAGAGCAACTCGGTCGCCGCATACACTATTCTCAGAATGACTTGGTTGAGTACTCA
CCAGTCACAGAAAAGCATCTTACGGATGGCATGACAGTAAGAGAATTATGCAGTGCTGCCATAACCATGA
GTGATAACACTGCGGCCAACTTACTTCTGACAACGATCGGAGGACCGAAGGAGCTAACCGCTTTTTTGCA
CAACATGGGGGATCATGTAACTCGCCTTGATCGTTGGGAACCGGAGCTGAATGAAGCCATACCAAACGAC
GAGCGTGACACCACGATGCCTGCAGCAATGGCAACAACGTTGCGCAAACTATTAACTGGCGAACTACTTA
CTCTAGCTTCCCGGCAACAATTAATAGACTGGATGGAGGCGGATAAAGTTGCAGGACCACTTCTGCGCTC
GGCCCTTCCGGCTGGCTGGTTTATTGCTGATAAATCTGGAGCCGGTGAGCGTGGGTCTCGCGGTATCATT
GCAGCACTGGGGCCAGATGGTAAGCCCTCCCGTATCGTAGTTATCTACACGACGGGGAGTCAGGCAACTA
TGGATGAACGAAATAGACAGATCGCTGAGATAGGTGCCTCACTGATTAAGCATTGGTAACTGTCAGACCA
AGTTTACTCATATATACTTTAGATTGATTTAAAACTTCATTTTTAATTTAAAAGGATCTAGGTGAAGATC
CTTTTTGATAATCTCATGACCAAAATCCCTTAACGTGAGTTTTCGTTCCACTGAGCGTCAGACCCCGTAG
AAAAGATCAAAGGATCTTC
